Addgene plasmid #74096: pBP-T7RNAP
Purpose: T7 RNA polymerase PCR cloned from BL21 (DE3) genomic DNA
Depositing lab: Paul Freemont. Depositing organization: Imperial College London. Publication: EcoFlex: A Multifunctional MoClo Kit for E. coli Synthetic Biology. Moore SJ, Lai HE, Kelwick RJ, Chee SM, Bell DJ, Polizzi KM, Freemont PS. ACS Synth Biol. 2016 May 2. 10.1021/acssynbio.6b00031 PubMed 27096716.
Backbone
  Vector backbone: pSB1C3
  Backbone manufacturer: iGEM
  Backbone size w/o insert (bp): 2044
  Total vector size (bp): 4743
  Modifications to backbone: Modifications between XbaI and PstI from original pSB1C3 plasmid. CAT gene - C435G (nucleotide) - silent mutagenesis to remove BsmBI site
  Vector type: Bacterial Expression, Synthetic Biology
Growth in bacteria
  Bacterial resistance: Chloramphenicol, 25 μg/mL
  Growth temperature: 37°C
  Growth strain: DH5alpha
  Copy number: High Copy
Gene/Insert
  Gene/Insert name: T7 RNAP (alt name: T7 RNA polymerase)
  Species: Enterobacteria phage T7
  Insert size (bp): 2652
  GenBank ID: GU071091.1
  Promoter: None
  Cloning method: Restriction Enzyme; 5′ cloning site BsaI (not destroyed); 3′ cloning site BsaI (not destroyed)
  Sequencing primers: 5′ tgccacctgacgtctaagaa; gaatacgctgaggctatcgcaac; 3′ attaccgcctttgagtgagc; cttagtgcccagcttgactttctc
Terms and licenses: Academic/Nonprofit Terms; Industry Terms: Not Available to Industry
How to cite: pBP-T7RNAP was a gift from Paul Freemont (Addgene plasmid # 74096 ; http://n2t.net/addgene:74096 ; RRID:Addgene_74096)
