[The description below was written by a language model from this plasmid's Addgene catalogue record and pLannotate feature annotations shown in this document.]
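Description:
pBP-T7RNAP is a promoterless "bioparts" plasmid from the EcoFlex MoClo kit for E. coli synthetic biology. It stores the coding sequence of bacteriophage T7 RNA polymerase as a reusable part for modular assembly. The backbone is a modified iGEM pSB1C3, altered between the original XbaI and PstI sites. It is a high-copy plasmid that replicates from a ColE1/pUC-type origin and is selected with chloramphenicol through a cat gene driven by its own promoter and followed by the lambda t0 terminator. A silent mutation in the cat gene removes an internal BsmBI site, presumably so the vector stays compatible with Type IIS assembly reactions.

The insert of about 2.65 kb was PCR-amplified from BL21(DE3) genomic DNA and encodes the full T7 RNA polymerase, a highly processive single-subunit enzyme that transcribes specifically from T7 promoters. It sits between BioBrick prefix and suffix remnants and is insulated on both sides by bacterial transcription terminators, including a his operon terminator downstream. Both flanking BsaI sites are retained, so the open reading frame can be released by Golden Gate digestion and joined to promoter, ribosome binding site and terminator parts in a higher-level transcription unit.

The record lists no promoter for the insert, so the plasmid serves as a part donor rather than an expression construct in its own right, despite its "bacterial expression" classification. Once assembled with regulatory parts, it would be used to build T7-driven expression systems or genetic circuits. The depositor's full sequence is slightly longer than the catalogued total size, a minor discrepancy that the record does not explain.
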