Features (pLannotate 1.2.2; 9 found; start..end, strand, type, name):
     61..104     -  terminator     bacterial terminator: putative bacterial transcription terminator
    107..126     +  misc_feature   BioBrick prefix: BioBrick prefix for parts that start with "ATG"
    153..2801    +  CDS            RPOL_BPT7: Experimental evidence at protein level: Swiss-Prot protein existence level 1. Highly processive DNA-dependent RNA polymerase that catalyzes the transcription of class II and class III viral genes. Recognizes a specific promoter sequence and enters first into an 'abortive phase' where very short transcripts are synthesized and released before proceeding to the processive transcription of long RNA chains. Unwinds the double-stranded DNA to expose the coding strand for templating. Participates in the initiation of viral DNA replication presumably by making primers accessible to the DNA polymerase
   2817..2837    +  misc_feature   BioBrick suffix: universal suffix for all parts
   2838..2895    +  terminator     his operon terminator: This putative transcriptin terminator from the E. coli his operon has a 2-bp deletion introduced during synthesis. Its efficiency has not been determined.
   3090..3678    -  rep_origin     ori: high-copy-number ColE1/pMB1/pBR322/pUC origin of replication
   3861..3955    -  terminator     lambda t0 terminator: transcription terminator from phage lambda
   3979..4635    -  CDS            cat: CAT_ECOLX - Experimental evidence at protein level: Swiss-Prot protein existence level 1. This enzyme is an effector of chloramphenicol resistance in bacteria. From Escherichia coli. This protein is used as a marker in many commonly used cloning vectors, such as pACYC184.
   4636..4733    -  promoter       cat promoter: promoter of the E. coli cat gene encoding chloramphenicol acetyltransferase
>Addgene plasmid #74096 | pBP-T7RNAP | depositor full sequence | sequence record 141934 | T7 RNA polymerase - VF2, VR, T7_RNAP_seq1 (5' gaatacgctgaggctatcgcaac) and T7_RNAP_seq2 (5' cttagtgcccagcttgactttctc)
TCTAAGAAACCATTATTATCATGACATTAACCTATAAAAATAGGCGTATCACGAGGCAGAATTTCAGATA
AAAAAAATCCTTAGCTTTCGCTAAGGATGATTTCTGGAATTCGCGGCCGCTTCTAGAATCTAGAGACGCA
TAGGTCTCACATATGAACACGATTAACATCGCTAAGAACGACTTCTCTGACATCGAACTGGCTGCTATCC
CGTTCAACACTCTGGCTGACCATTACGGTGAGCGTTTAGCTCGCGAACAGTTGGCCCTTGAGCATGAGTC
TTACGAGATGGGTGAAGCACGCTTCCGCAAGATGTTTGAGCGTCAACTTAAAGCTGGTGAGGTTGCGGAT
AACGCTGCCGCCAAGCCTCTCATCACTACCCTACTCCCTAAGATGATTGCACGCATCAACGACTGGTTTG
AGGAAGTGAAAGCTAAGCGCGGCAAGCGCCCGACAGCCTTCCAGTTCCTGCAAGAAATCAAGCCGGAAGC
CGTAGCGTACATCACCATTAAGACCACTCTGGCTTGCCTAACCAGTGCTGACAATACAACCGTTCAGGCT
GTAGCAAGCGCAATCGGTCGGGCCATTGAGGACGAGGCTCGCTTCGGTCGTATCCGTGACCTTGAAGCTA
AGCACTTCAAGAAAAACGTTGAGGAACAACTCAACAAGCGCGTAGGGCACGTCTACAAGAAAGCATTTAT
GCAAGTTGTCGAGGCTGACATGCTCTCTAAGGGTCTACTCGGTGGCGAGGCGTGGTCTTCGTGGCATAAG
GAAGACTCTATTCATGTAGGAGTACGCTGCATCGAGATGCTCATTGAGTCAACCGGAATGGTTAGCTTAC
ACCGCCAAAATGCTGGCGTAGTAGGTCAAGACTCTGAGACTATCGAACTCGCACCTGAATACGCTGAGGC
TATCGCAACCCGTGCAGGTGCGCTGGCTGGCATCTCTCCGATGTTCCAACCTTGCGTAGTTCCTCCTAAG
CCGTGGACTGGCATTACTGGTGGTGGCTATTGGGCTAACGGTCGTCGTCCTCTGGCGCTGGTGCGTACTC
ACAGTAAGAAAGCACTGATGCGCTACGAAGACGTTTACATGCCTGAGGTGTACAAAGCGATTAACATTGC
GCAAAACACCGCATGGAAAATCAACAAGAAAGTCCTAGCGGTCGCCAACGTAATCACCAAGTGGAAGCAT
TGTCCGGTCGAGGACATCCCTGCGATTGAGCGTGAAGAACTCCCGATGAAACCGGAAGACATCGACATGA
ATCCTGAGGCTCTCACCGCGTGGAAACGTGCTGCCGCTGCTGTGTACCGCAAGGACAAGGCTCGCAAGTC
TCGCCGTATCAGCCTTGAGTTCATGCTTGAGCAAGCCAATAAGTTTGCTAACCATAAGGCCATCTGGTTC
CCTTACAACATGGACTGGCGCGGTCGTGTTTACGCTGTGTCAATGTTCAACCCGCAAGGTAACGATATGA
CCAAAGGACTGCTTACGCTGGCGAAAGGTAAACCAATCGGTAAGGAAGGTTACTACTGGCTGAAAATCCA
CGGTGCAAACTGTGCGGGTGTCGATAAGGTTCCGTTCCCTGAGCGCATCAAGTTCATTGAGGAAAACCAC
GAGAACATCATGGCTTGCGCTAAGTCTCCACTGGAGAACACTTGGTGGGCTGAGCAAGATTCTCCGTTCT
GCTTCCTTGCGTTCTGCTTTGAGTACGCTGGGGTACAGCACCACGGCCTGAGCTATAACTGCTCCCTTCC
GCTGGCGTTTGACGGGTCTTGCTCTGGCATCCAGCACTTCTCCGCGATGCTCCGAGATGAGGTAGGTGGT
CGCGCGGTTAACTTGCTTCCTAGTGAAACCGTTCAGGACATCTACGGGATTGTTGCTAAGAAAGTCAACG
AGATTCTACAAGCAGACGCAATCAATGGGACCGATAACGAAGTAGTTACCGTGACCGATGAGAACACTGG
TGAAATCTCTGAGAAAGTCAAGCTGGGCACTAAGGCACTGGCTGGTCAATGGCTGGCTTACGGTGTTACT
CGCAGTGTGACTAAGCGTTCAGTCATGACGCTGGCTTACGGGTCCAAAGAGTTCGGCTTCCGTCAACAAG
TGCTGGAAGATACCATTCAGCCAGCTATTGATTCCGGCAAGGGTCTGATGTTCACTCAGCCGAATCAGGC
TGCTGGATACATGGCTAAGCTGATTTGGGAATCTGTGAGCGTGACGGTGGTAGCTGCGGTTGAAGCAATG
AACTGGCTTAAGTCTGCTGCTAAGCTGCTGGCTGCTGAGGTCAAAGATAAGAAGACTGGAGAGATTCTTC
GCAAGCGTTGCGCTGTGCATTGGGTAACTCCTGATGGTTTCCCTGTGTGGCAGGAATACAAGAAGCCTAT
TCAGACGCGCTTGAACCTGATGTTCCTCGGTCAGTTCCGCTTACAGCCTACCATTAACACCAACAAAGAT
AGCGAGATTGATGCACACAAACAGGAGTCTGGTATCGCTCCTAACTTTGTACACAGCCAAGACGGTAGCC
ACCTTCGTAAGACTGTAGTGTGGGCACACGAGAAGTACGGAATCGAATCTTTTGCACTGATTCACGACTC
CTTCGGTACCATTCCGGCTGACGCTGCGAACCTGTTCAAAGCAGTGCGCGAAACTATGGTTGACACATAT
GAGTCTTGTGATGTACTGGCTGATTTCTACGACCAGTTCGCTGACCAGTTGCACGAGTCTCAATTGGACA
AAATGCCAGCACTTCCGGCTAAAGGTAACTTGAACCTCCGTGACATCTTAGAGTCGGACTTCGCGTTCGC
GTAATCGAAGAGACCGTACTAGTAGCGGCCGCTGCAGTCCGGCAAAAAAGGGCAAGGTGTCACCACCCTG
CCCTTTTTCTTTAAAACCGAAAAGATTACTTCGCGTTATGCAGGCTTCCTCGCTCACTGACTCGCTGCGC
TCGGTCGTTCGGCTGCGGCGAGCGGTATCAGCTCACTCAAAGGCGGTAATACGGTTATCCACAGAATCAG
GGGATAACGCAGGAAAGAACATGTGAGCAAAAGGCCAGCAAAAGGCCAGGAACCGTAAAAAGGCCGCGTT
GCTGGCGTTTTTCCACAGGCTCCGCCCCCCTGACGAGCATCACAAAAATCGACGCTCAAGTCAGAGGTGG
CGAAACCCGACAGGACTATAAAGATACCAGGCGTTTCCCCCTGGAAGCTCCCTCGTGCGCTCTCCTGTTC
CGACCCTGCCGCTTACCGGATACCTGTCCGCCTTTCTCCCTTCGGGAAGCGTGGCGCTTTCTCATAGCTC
ACGCTGTAGGTATCTCAGTTCGGTGTAGGTCGTTCGCTCCAAGCTGGGCTGTGTGCACGAACCCCCCGTT
CAGCCCGACCGCTGCGCCTTATCCGGTAACTATCGTCTTGAGTCCAACCCGGTAAGACACGACTTATCGC
CACTGGCAGCAGCCACTGGTAACAGGATTAGCAGAGCGAGGTATGTAGGCGGTGCTACAGAGTTCTTGAA
GTGGTGGCCTAACTACGGCTACACTAGAAGAACAGTATTTGGTATCTGCGCTCTGCTGAAGCCAGTTACC
TTCGGAAAAAGAGTTGGTAGCTCTTGATCCGGCAAACAAACCACCGCTGGTAGCGGTGGTTTTTTTGTTT
GCAAGCAGCAGATTACGCGCAGAAAAAAAGGATCTCAAGAAGATCCTTTGATCTTTTCTACGGGGTCTGA
CGCTCAGTGGAACGAAAACTCACGTTAAGGGATTTTGGTCATGAGATTATCAAAAAGGATCTTCACCTAG
ATCCTTTTAAATTAAAAATGAAGTTTTAAATCAATCTAAAGTATATATGAGTAAACTTGGTCTGACAGCT
CGAGGCTTGGATTCTCACCAATAAAAAACGCCCGGCGGCAACCGAGCGTTCTGAACAAATCCAGATGGAG
TTCTGAGGTCATTACTGGATCTATCAACAGGAGTCCAAGCGAGCTCGATATCAAATTACGCCCCGCCCTG
CCACTCATCGCAGTACTGTTGTAATTCATTAAGCATTCTGCCGACATGGAAGCCATCACAAACGGCATGA
TGAACCTGAATCGCCAGCGGCATCAGCACCTTGTCGCCTTGCGTATAATATTTGCCCATGGTGAAAACGG
GGGCGAAGAAGTTGTCCATATTGGCCACGTTTAAATCAAAACTGGTGAAACTCACCCAGGGATTGGCTGA
CACGAAAAACATATTCTCAATAAACCCTTTAGGGAAATAGGCCAGGTTTTCACCGTAACACGCCACATCT
TGCGAATATATGTGTAGAAACTGCCGGAAATCGTCGTGGTATTCACTCCAGAGCGATGAAAACGTTTCAG
TTTGCTCATGGAAAACGGTGTAACAAGGGTGAACACTATCCCATATCACCAGCTCACCGTCTTTCATTGC
CATACGAAATTCCGGATGAGCATTCATCAGGCGGGCAAGAATGTGAATAAAGGCCGGATAAAACTTGTGC
TTATTTTTCTTTACGGTCTTTAAAAAGGCCGTAATATCCAGCTGAACGGTCTGGTTATAGGTACATTGAG
CAACTGACTGAAATGCCTCAAAATGTTCTTTACGATGCCATTGGGATATATCAACGGTGGTATATCCAGT
GATTTTTTTCTCCATTTTAGCTTCCTTAGCTCCTGAAAATCTCGATAACTCAAAAAATACGCCCGGTAGT
GATCTTATTTCATTATGGTGAAAGTTGGAACCTCTTACGTGCCCGATCAACTCGAGTGCCACCTGACG
