>Addgene plasmid #74096 | pBP-T7RNAP | addgene partial sequence | sequence record 140501 | RNAde-BB-2R 5'-attaccgcctttgagtgagc -3'
CGCAGCGAGTCAGTGAGCGAGGAAGCCTGCATAACGCGAAGTAATCTTTTCGGTTTTAAAGAAAAAGGGC
AGGGTGGTGACACCTTGCCCTTTTTTGCCGGACTGCAGCTAATGAGACGGCATGGGTCTCTTCGATTACG
CGAACGCGAAGTCCGACTCTAAGATGTCACGGAGGTTCAAGTTACCTTTAGCCGGAAGTGCTGGCATTTT
GTCCAATTGAGACTCGTGCAACTGGTCAGCGAACTGGTCGTAGAAATCAGCCAGTACATCACAAGACTCA
TATGTGTCAACCATAGTTTCGCGCACTGCTTTGAACAGGTTCGCAGCGTCAGCCGGAATGGTACCGAAGG
AGTCGTGAATCAGTGCAAAAGATTCGATTCCGTACTTCTCGTGTGCCCACACTACAGTCTTACGAAGGTG
GCTACCGTCTTGGCTGTGTACAAAGTTAGGAGCGATACCAGACTCCTGTTTGTGTGCATCAATCTCGCTA
TCTTTGTTGGTGTTAATGGTAGGCTGTAAGCGGAACTGACCGAGGAACATCAGGTTCAAGCGCGTCTGAA
TAGGCTTCTTGTATTCCTGCCACACAGGGAAACCATCAGGAGTTACCCAATGCACAGCGCAACGCTTGCG
AAGAATCTCTCCAGTCTTCTTATCTTTGACCTCAGCAGCCAGCAGCTTAGCAGCAGACTTAAGCCAGTTC
ATTGCTTCAACCGCAGCTACCACCGTCACGCTCACAGATTCCCAAATCAGCTTAGCCATGTATCCAGCAG
CCTGATTCGGCTGAGTGAACATCAGACCCTTGCCGGAATCAATAGCTGGCTGAATGG
