>Addgene plasmid #74096 | pBP-T7RNAP | addgene partial sequence | sequence record 141012 | RNAde-BB-1F 5'-tgccacctgacgtctaagaa-3'
ATAGGCGTATCACGAGGCAGAATTTCAGATAAAAAAAATCCTTAGCTTTCGCTAAGGATGATTTCTGGAA
TTCGCGGCCGCTTCTAGAATCTAGAGACGCATAGGTCTCACATATGAACACGATTAACATCGCTAAGAAC
GACTTCTCTGACATCGAACTGGCTGCTATCCCGTTCAACACTCTGGCTGACCATTACGGTGAGCGTTTAG
CTCGCGAACAGTTGGCCCTTGAGCATGAGTCTTACGAGATGGGTGAAGCACGCTTCCGCAAGATGTTTGA
GCGTCAACTTAAAGCTGGTGAGGTTGCGGATAACGCTGCCGCCAAGCCTCTCATCACTACCCTACTCCCT
AAGATGATTGCACGCATCAACGACTGGTTTGAGGAAGTGAAAGCTAAGCGCGGCAAGCGCCCGACAGCCT
TCCAGTTCCTGCAAGAAATCAAGCCGGAAGCCGTAGCGTACATCACCATTAAGACCACTCTGGCTTGCCT
AACCAGTGCTGACAATACAACCGTTCAGGCTGTAGCAAGCGCAATCGGTCGGGCCATTGAGGACGAGGCT
CGCTTCGGTCGTATCCGTGACCTTGAAGCTAAGCACTTCAAGAAAAACGTTGAGGAACAACTCAACAAGC
GCGTAGGGCACGTCTACAAGAAAGCATTTATGCAAGTTGTCGAGGCTGACATGCTCTCTAAGGGTCTACT
CGGTGGCGAGGCGTGGTCTTCGTGGCATAAGGAAGACTCTATTCATGTAGGAGTACGCTGCATCGAGATG
CTCATTGAGTCAACCGGAATGGTTAGCTTACACCGCCAA
